>Addgene plasmid #178211 | pLKO_Ollas.S.V5_mCherry-NLS | depositor full sequence | sequence record 345971 | Full Sequence
GTGGCACTTTTCGGGGAAATGTGCGCGGAACCCCTATTTGTTTATTTTTCTAAATACATTCAAATATGTA
TCCGCTCATGAGACAATAACCCTGATAAATGCTTCAATAATATTGAAAAAGGAAGAGTATGAGTATTCAA
CATTTCCGTGTCGCCCTTATTCCCTTTTTTGCGGCATTTTGCCTTCCTGTTTTTGCTCACCCAGAAACGC
TGGTGAAAGTAAAAGATGCTGAAGATCAGTTGGGTGCACGAGTGGGTTACATCGAACTGGATCTCAACAG
CGGTAAGATCCTTGAGAGTTTTCGCCCCGAAGAACGTTTTCCAATGATGAGCACTTTTAAAGTTCTGCTA
TGTGGCGCGGTATTATCCCGTATTGACGCCGGGCAAGAGCAACTCGGTCGCCGCATACACTATTCTCAGA
ATGACTTGGTTGAGTACTCACCAGTCACAGAAAAGCATCTTACGGATGGCATGACAGTAAGAGAATTATG
CAGTGCTGCCATAACCATGAGTGATAACACTGCGGCCAACTTACTTCTGACAACGATCGGAGGACCGAAG
GAGCTAACCGCTTTTTTGCACAACATGGGGGATCATGTAACTCGCCTTGATCGTTGGGAACCGGAGCTGA
ATGAAGCCATACCAAACGACGAGCGTGACACCACGATGCCTGTAGCAATGGCAACAACGTTGCGCAAACT
ATTAACTGGCGAACTACTTACTCTAGCTTCCCGGCAACAATTAATAGACTGGATGGAGGCGGATAAAGTT
GCAGGACCACTTCTGCGCTCGGCCCTTCCGGCTGGCTGGTTTATTGCTGATAAATCTGGAGCCGGTGAGC
GTGGGTCTCGCGGTATCATTGCAGCACTGGGGCCAGATGGTAAGCCCTCCCGTATCGTAGTTATCTACAC
GACGGGGAGTCAGGCAACTATGGATGAACGAAATAGACAGATCGCTGAGATAGGTGCCTCACTGATTAAG
CATTGGTAACTGTCAGACCAAGTTTACTCATATATACTTTAGATTGATTTAAAACTTCATTTTTAATTTA
AAAGGATCTAGGTGAAGATCCTTTTTGATAATCTCATGACCAAAATCCCTTAACGTGAGTTTTCGTTCCA
CTGAGCGTCAGACCCCGTAGAAAAGATCAAAGGATCTTCTTGAGATCCTTTTTTTCTGCGCGTAATCTGC
TGCTTGCAAACAAAAAAACCACCGCTACCAGCGGTGGTTTGTTTGCCGGATCAAGAGCTACCAACTCTTT
TTCCGAAGGTAACTGGCTTCAGCAGAGCGCAGATACCAAATACTGTTCTTCTAGTGTAGCCGTAGTTAGG
CCACCACTTCAAGAACTCTGTAGCACCGCCTACATACCTCGCTCTGCTAATCCTGTTACCAGTGGCTGCT
GCCAGTGGCGATAAGTCGTGTCTTACCGGGTTGGACTCAAGACGATAGTTACCGGATAAGGCGCAGCGGT
CGGGCTGAACGGGGGGTTCGTGCACACAGCCCAGCTTGGAGCGAACGACCTACACCGAACTGAGATACCT
ACAGCGTGAGCTATGAGAAAGCGCCACGCTTCCCGAAGGGAGAAAGGCGGACAGGTATCCGGTAAGCGGC
AGGGTCGGAACAGGAGAGCGCACGAGGGAGCTTCCAGGGGGAAACGCCTGGTATCTTTATAGTCCTGTCG
GGTTTCGCCACCTCTGACTTGAGCGTCGATTTTTGTGATGCTCGTCAGGGGGGCGGAGCCTATGGAAAAA
CGCCAGCAACGCGGCCTTTTTACGGTTCCTGGCCTTTTGCTGGCCTTTTGCTCACATGTTCTTTCCTGCG
TTATCCCCTGATTCTGTGGATAACCGTATTACCGCCTTTGAGTGAGCTGATACCGCTCGCCGCAGCCGAA
CGACCGAGCGCAGCGAGTCAGTGAGCGAGGAAGCGGAAGAGCGCCCAATACGCAAACCGCCTCTCCCCGC
GCGTTGGCCGATTCATTAATGCAGCTGGCACGACAGGTTTCCCGACTGGAAAGCGGGCAGTGAGCGCAAC
GCAATTAATGTGAGTTAGCTCACTCATTAGGCACCCCAGGCTTTACACTTTATGCTTCCGGCTCGTATGT
TGTGTGGAATTGTGAGCGGATAACAATTTCACACAGGAAACAGCTATGACCATGATTACGCCAAGCGCGC
AATTAACCCTCACTAAAGGGAACAAAAGCTGGAGCTGCAAGCTTAATGTAGTCTTATGCAATACTCTTGT
AGTCTTGCAACATGGTAACGATGAGTTAGCAACATGCCTTACAAGGAGAGAAAAAGCACCGTGCATGGCG
ATTGGTGGAAGTAAGGTGGTACGATCGTGCCTTATTAGGAAGGCAACAGACGGGTCTGACATGGATTGGA
CGAACCACTGAATTGCCGCATTGCAGAGATATTGTATTTAAGTGCCTAGCTCGATACATAAACGGGTCTC
TCTGGTTAGACCAGATCTGAGCCTGGGAGCTCTCTGGCTAACTAGGGAACCCACTGCTTAAGCCTCAATA
AAGCTTGCCTTGAGTGCTTCAAGTAGTGTGTGCCCGTCTGTTGTGTGACTCTGGTAACTAGAGATCCCTC
AGACCCTTTTAGTCAGTGTGGAAAATCTCTAGCAGTGGCGCCCGAACAGGGACTTGAAAGCGAAAGGGAA
ACCAGAGGAGCTCTCTCGACGCAGGACTCGGCTTGCTGAAGCGCGCACGGCAAGAGGCGAGGGGCGGCGA
CTGGTGAGTACGCCAAAAATTTTGACTAGCGGAGGCTAGAAGGAGAGAGATGGGTGCGAGAGCGTCAGTA
TTAAGCGGGGGAGAATTAGATCGCGATGGGAAAAAATTCGGTTAAGGCCAGGGGGAAAGAAAAAATATAA
ATTAAAACATATAGTATGGGCAAGCAGGGAGCTAGAACGATTCGCAGTTAATCCTGGCCTGTTAGAAACA
TCAGAAGGCTGTAGACAAATACTGGGACAGCTACAACCATCCCTTCAGACAGGATCAGAAGAACTTAGAT
CATTATATAATACAGTAGCAACCCTCTATTGTGTGCATCAAAGGATAGAGATAAAAGACACCAAGGAAGC
TTTAGACAAGATAGAGGAAGAGCAAAACAAAAGTAAGACCACCGCACAGCAAGCGGCCGCTGATCTTCAG
ACCTGGAGGAGGAGATATGAGGGACAATTGGAGAAGTGAATTATATAAATATAAAGTAGTAAAAATTGAA
CCATTAGGAGTAGCACCCACCAAGGCAAAGAGAAGAGTGGTGCAGAGAGAAAAAAGAGCAGTGGGAATAG
GAGCTTTGTTCCTTGGGTTCTTGGGAGCAGCAGGAAGCACTATGGGCGCAGCGTCAATGACGCTGACGGT
ACAGGCCAGACAATTATTGTCTGGTATAGTGCAGCAGCAGAACAATTTGCTGAGGGCTATTGAGGCGCAA
CAGCATCTGTTGCAACTCACAGTCTGGGGCATCAAGCAGCTCCAGGCAAGAATCCTGGCTGTGGAAAGAT
ACCTAAAGGATCAACAGCTCCTGGGGATTTGGGGTTGCTCTGGAAAACTCATTTGCACCACTGCTGTGCC
TTGGAATGCTAGTTGGAGTAATAAATCTCTGGAACAGATTTGGAATCACACGACCTGGATGGAGTGGGAC
AGAGAAATTAACAATTACACAAGCTTAATACACTCCTTAATTGAAGAATCGCAAAACCAGCAAGAAAAGA
ATGAACAAGAATTATTGGAATTAGATAAATGGGCAAGTTTGTGGAATTGGTTTAACATAACAAATTGGCT
GTGGTATATAAAATTATTCATAATGATAGTAGGAGGCTTGGTAGGTTTAAGAATAGTTTTTGCTGTACTT
TCTATAGTGAATAGAGTTAGGCAGGGATATTCACCATTATCGTTTCAGACCCACCTCCCAACCCCGAGGG
GACCCGACAGGCCCGAAGGAATAGAAGAAGAAGGTGGAGAGAGAGACAGAGACAGATCCATTCGATTAGT
GAACGGATCTCGACGGTATCGATCACGAGACTAGTATCGAGCGGCCGCCCCCTTCACCGAGGGCCTATTT
CCCATGATTCCTTCATATTTGCATATACGATACAAGGCTGTTAGAGAGATAATTGGAATTAATTTGACTG
TAAACACAAAGATATTAGTACAAAATACGTGACGTAGAAAGTAATAATTTCTTGGGTAGTTTGCAGTTTT
AAAATTATGTTTTAAAATGGACTATCATATGCTTACCGTAACTTGAAAGTATTTCGATTTCTTGGCTTTA
TATATCTTGTGGAAAGGACGAAACACCGGGTCTTCGAGAAGACCTGTTTTAGAGCTAGAAATAGCAAGTT
AAAATAAGGCTAGTCCGTTATCAACTTGAAAAAGTGGCACCGAGTCGGTGCTTTTTTTAATTCTCGACCT
CGAGACAAATGGCAGTATTCATCCACAATTTTAAAAGAAAAGGGGGGATTGGGGGGTACAGTGCAGGGGA
AAGAATAGTAGACATAATAGCAACAGACATACAAACTAAAGAATTACAAAAACAAATTACAAAAATTCAA
AATTTTCGGGTTTATTACAGGGACAGCAGAGATCCACTTTGGCCGCGGCTCGAGGCGATAAGCTTTGCAA
AGATGGATAAAGTTTTAAACAGAGAGGAATCTTTGCAGCTAATGGACCTTCTAGGTCTTGAAAGGAGTGG
GAATTGGCTCCGGTGCCCGTCAGTGGGCAGAGCGCACATCGCCCACAGTCCCCGAGAAGTTGGGGGGAGG
GGTCGGCAATTGAACCGGTGCCTAGAGAAGGTGGCGCGGGGTAAACTGGGAAAGTGATGTCGTGTACTGG
CTCCGCCTTTTTCCCGAGGGTGGGGGAGAACCGTATATAAGTGCAGTAGTCGCCGTGAACGTTCTTTTTC
GCAACGGGTTTGCCGCCAGAACACAGGTAAGTGCCGTGTGTGGTTCCCGCGGGCCTGGCCTCTTTACGGG
TTATGGCCCTTGCGTGCCTTGAATTACTTCCACTGGCTGCAGTACGTGATTCTTGATCCCGAGCTTCGGG
TTGGAAGTGGGTGGGAGAGTTCGAGGCCTTGCGCTTAAGGAGCCCCTTCGCCTCGTGCTTGAGTTGAGGC
CTGGCCTGGGCGCTGGGGCCGCCGCGTGCGAATCTGGTGGCACCTTCGCGCCTGTCTCGCTGCTTTCGAT
AAGTCTCTAGCCATTTAAAATTTTTGATGACCTGCTGCGACGCTTTTTTTCTGGCAAGATAGTCTTGTAA
ATGCGGGCCAAGATCTGCACACTGGTATTTCGGTTTTTGGGGCCGCGGGCGGCGACGGGGCCCGTGCGTC
CCAGCGCACATGTTCGGCGAGGCGGGGCCTGCGAGCGCGGCCACCGAGAATCGGACGGGGGTAGTCTCAA
GCTGGCCGGCCTGCTCTGGTGCCTGGCCTCGCGCCGCCGTGTATCGCCCCGCCCTGGGCGGCAAGGCTGG
CCCGGTCGGCACCAGTTGCGTGAGCGGAAAGATGGCCGCTTCCCGGCCCTGCTGCAGGGAGCTCAAAATG
GAGGACGCGGCGCTCGGGAGAGCGGGCGGGTGAGTCACCCACACAAAGGAAAAGGGCCTTTCCGTCCTCA
GCCGTCGCTTCATGTGACTCCACGGAGTACCGGGCGCCGTCCAGGCACCTCGATTAGTTCTCGAGCTTTT
GGAGTACGTCGTCTTTAGGTTGGGGGGAGGGGTTTTATGCGATGGAGTTTCCCCACACTGAGTGGGTGGA
GACTGAAGTTAGGCCAGCTTGGCACTTGATGTAATTCTCCTTGGAATTTGCCCTTTTTGAGTTTGGATCT
TGGTTCATTCTCAAGCCTCAGACAGTGGTTCAAAGTTTTTTTCTTCCATTTCAGGTGTCGTGAGGAATTC
TGCAGTCGATCGACGGTACCGCGGGCCCGGGATCCACGGTCGCCACCATGGGCAGCGGCTTCGCCAACGA
GCTGGGCCCCAGGCTGATGGGCAAGTGCGGAGGAGGCGGGGGAGGGAAGGAGACCGCCGCCGCCAAGTTC
GAGAGGCAGCACATGGACAGCGGAGGAGGCGGGGGAGGGGGCAAACCAATTCCAAACCCACTGCTGGGAC
TGGATTCCACAGGCATGCTGATGGTGAGCAAGGGCGAGGAGGATAACATGGCCATCATCAAGGAGTTCAT
GCGCTTCAAGGTGCACATGGAGGGCTCCGTGAACGGCCACGAGTTCGAGATCGAGGGCGAGGGCGAGGGC
CGCCCCTACGAGGGCACCCAGACCGCCAAGCTGAAGGTGACCAAGGGTGGCCCCCTGCCCTTCGCCTGGG
ACATCCTGTCCCCTCAGTTCATGTACGGCTCCAAGGCCTACGTGAAGCACCCCGCCGACATCCCCGACTA
CTTGAAGCTGTCCTTCCCCGAGGGCTTCAAGTGGGAGCGCGTGATGAACTTCGAGGACGGCGGCGTGGTG
ACCGTGACCCAGGACTCCTCCCTGCAGGACGGCGAGTTCATCTACAAGGTGAAGCTGCGCGGCACCAACT
TCCCCTCCGACGGCCCCGTAATGCAGAAGAAGACCATGGGCTGGGAGGCCTCCTCCGAGCGGATGTACCC
CGAGGACGGCGCCCTGAAGGGCGAGATCAAGCAGAGGCTGAAGCTGAAGGACGGCGGCCACTACGACGCT
GAGGTCAAGACCACCTACAAGGCCAAGAAGCCCGTGCAGCTGCCCGGCGCCTACAACGTCAACATCAAGT
TGGACATCACCTCCCACAACGAGGACTACACCATCGTGGAACAGTACGAACGCGCCGAGGGCCGCCACTC
CACCGGCGGCATGGACGAGCTGTACAAGAAACGGCCAGCCGAGGATATGGAGGAAGAACAAGCCTTTAAA
CGATCTCGATAAAGCGGCCGCGTCGACAATCAACCTCTGGATTACAAAATTTGTGAAAGATTGACTGGTA
TTCTTAACTATGTTGCTCCTTTTACGCTATGTGGATACGCTGCTTTAATGCCTTTGTATCATGCTATTGC
TTCCCGTATGGCTTTCATTTTCTCCTCCTTGTATAAATCCTGGTTGCTGTCTCTTTATGAGGAGTTGTGG
CCCGTTGTCAGGCAACGTGGCGTGGTGTGCACTGTGTTTGCTGACGCAACCCCCACTGGTTGGGGCATTG
CCACCACCTGTCAGCTCCTTTCCGGGACTTTCGCTTTCCCCCTCCCTATTGCCACGGCGGAACTCATCGC
CGCCTGCCTTGCCCGCTGCTGGACAGGGGCTCGGCTGTTGGGCACTGACAATTCCGTGGTGTTGTCGGGG
AAGCTGACGTCCTTTCCATGGCTGCTCGCCTGTGTTGCCACCTGGATTCTGCGCGGGACGTCCTTCTGCT
ACGTCCCTTCGGCCCTCAATCCAGCGGACCTTCCTTCCCGCGGCCTGCTGCCGGCTCTGCGGCCTCTTCC
GCATCTTCGCCTTCGCCCTCAGACGAGTCGGATCTCCCTTTGGGCCGCCTCCCCGCCTGGGTACCTTTAA
GACCAATGACTTACAAGGCAGCTGTAGATCTTAGCCACTTTTTAAAAGAAAAGGGGGGACTGGAAGGGCT
AATTCACTCCCAACGAAGATAAGATCTGCTTTTTGCTTGTACTGGGTCTCTCTGGTTAGACCAGATCTGA
GCCTGGGAGCTCTCTGGCTAACTAGGGAACCCACTGCTTAAGCCTCAATAAAGCTTGCCTTGAGTGCTTC
AAGTAGTGTGTGCCCGTCTGTTGTGTGACTCTGGTAACTAGAGATCCCTCAGACCCTTTTAGTCAGTGTG
GAAAATCTCTAGCAGTAGTAGTTCATGTCATCTTATTATTCAGTATTTATAACTTGCAAAGAAATGAATA
TCAGAGAGTGAGAGGAACTTGTTTATTGCAGCTTATAATGGTTACAAATAAAGCAATAGCATCACAAATT
TCACAAATAAAGCATTTTTTTCACTGCATTCTAGTTGTGGTTTGTCCAAACTCATCAATGTATCTTATCA
TGTCTGGCTCTAGCTATCCCGCCCCTAACTCCGCCCATCCCGCCCCTAACTCCGCCCAGTTCCGCCCATT
CTCCGCCCCATGGCTGACTAATTTTTTTTATTTATGCAGAGGCCGAGGCCGCCTCGGCCTCTGAGCTATT
CCAGAAGTAGTGAGGAGGCTTTTTTGGAGGCCTAGGGACGTACCCAATTCGCCCTATAGTGAGTCGTATT
ACGCGCGCTCACTGGCCGTCGTTTTACAACGTCGTGACTGGGAAAACCCTGGCGTTACCCAACTTAATCG
CCTTGCAGCACATCCCCCTTTCGCCAGCTGGCGTAATAGCGAAGAGGCCCGCACCGATCGCCCTTCCCAA
CAGTTGCGCAGCCTGAATGGCGAATGGG
[124 nt withheld, positions 8359-8482]
C
[91 nt withheld, positions 8484-8574]
A
[49 nt withheld, positions 8576-8624]
CCTTTGACGTTGGAGTCCACGTTCTTT
[37 nt withheld, positions 8652-8688]
ACCCTATCTCGGTCTATTCTTTTGATTTATAAGGGATTTTGCCGATTTCGGCCTATTGGTTAAAAAATGA
GCTGATTTAACAAAAATTTAACGCGAATTTTAACAAAATATTAACGCTTACAATTTAG
Features (pLannotate 1.2.2; 31 found; start..end, strand, type, name):
     24..128     +  promoter       AmpR promoter: bla
    129..989     +  CDS            AmpR: β-lactamase; bla; confers resistance to ampicillin, carbenicillin, and related antibiotics
   1160..1748    +  rep_origin     ori: high-copy-number ColE1/pMB1/pBR322/pUC origin of replication
   1931..2023    +  CDS            lacI (fragment): lac repressor; lacI; The lac repressor binds to the lac operator to inhibit transcription in E. coli. This inhibition can be relieved by adding lactose or isopropyl-β-D-thiogalactopyranoside (IPTG).
   2036..2057    +  protein_bind   CAP binding site: CAP binding activates transcription in the presence of cAMP. E. coli catabolite activator protein
   2072..2102    +  promoter       lac promoter: promoter for the E. coli lac operon
   2110..2126    +  protein_bind   lac operator: The lac repressor binds to the lac operator to inhibit transcription in E. coli. This inhibition can be relieved by adding lactose or isopropyl-β-D-thiogalactopyranoside (IPTG). lac repressor encoded by lacI
   2171..2189    +  promoter       T3 promoter: promoter for bacteriophage T3 RNA polymerase
   2217..2443    +  promoter       RSV promoter: Rous sarcoma virus enhancer/promoter
   2444..2624    +  LTR            5' LTR (truncated): truncated 5' long terminal repeat (LTR) from HIV-1
   2671..2796    +  misc_feature   HIV-1 Ψ: packaging signal of human immunodeficiency virus type 1
   2780..3143    +  CDS            HIV-1 gag (fragment): gag protein from human immunodeficiency virus 1; gag
   3289..3522    +  misc_feature   RRE: The Rev response element (RRE) of HIV-1 allows for Rev-dependent mRNA export from the nucleus to the cytoplasm.
   3899..3999    +  CDS            Rev (fragment): human immunodeficiency virus 1 (HIV-1) Rev protein; rev; enhances nuclear export of unspliced and incompletely spliced viral mRNAs
   4049..4289    +  promoter       U6 promoter: RNA polymerase III promoter for human U6 snRNA
   4316..4391    +  misc_RNA       gRNA scaffold: guide RNA scaffold for the Streptococcus pyogenes CRISPR/Cas9 system
   4439..4556    +  misc_feature   cPPT/CTS: central polypurine tract and central termination sequence of HIV-1
   4623..4689    +  CDS            small t antigen (fragment): SV40 (simian virus 40) small t antigen
   4715..4926    +  promoter       EF-1α core promoter: core promoter for human elongation factor EF-1α
   4927..5035    +  intron         EF-1α intron A (fragment): intron upstream of the start codon of human EF-1α
   5661..5864    +  intron         EF-1α intron A: truncated intron upstream of the start codon of human EF-1α
   5890..5915    +  misc_feature   MCS (fragment): multiple cloning site
   6111..6818    +  CDS            mCherry: mCherry is a basic (constitutively fluorescent) red fluorescent protein published in 2004, derived from Discosoma sp.. It is reported to be a very rapidly-maturing monomer with low acid sensitivity.
   6888..7476    +  misc_feature   WPRE: woodchuck hepatitis virus posttranscriptional regulatory element
   7481..7618    +  CDS            nef (fragment): NEF_HV1LA - Experimental evidence at protein level: Swiss-Prot protein existence level 1. Extracellular Nef protein targets CD4(+) T-lymphocytes for apoptosis by interacting with CXCR4 surface receptors. From Human immunodeficiency virus type 1 group M subtype B (isolate Lai) (HIV-1).
   7604..7784    +  LTR            5' LTR (truncated): truncated 5' long terminal repeat (LTR) from HIV-1
   7856..7977    +  polyA_signal   SV40 poly(A) signal: SV40 polyadenylation signal
   8017..8152    +  rep_origin     SV40 ori: SV40 origin of replication
   8173..8191    -  promoter       T7 promoter: promoter for bacteriophage T7 RNA polymerase
   8199..8354    +  CDS            lacZα (fragment): LacZα fragment of β-galactosidase; lacZ fragment
   8359..8787    +  rep_origin     f1 ori (sequence partly withheld): f1 bacteriophage origin of replication; arrow indicates direction of (+) strand synthesis
