>Addgene plasmid #178211 | pLKO_Ollas.S.V5_mCherry-NLS | addgene full sequence | sequence record 367192 | Addgene NGS Result
CGGTCTATTCTTTTGATTTATAAGGGATTTTGCCGATTTCGGCCTATTGGTTAAAAAATGAGCTGATTTA
ACAAAAATTTAACGCGAATTTTAACAAAATATTAACGCTTACAATTTAGGTGGCACTTTTCGGGGAAATG
TGCGCGGAACCCCTATTTGTTTATTTTTCTAAATACATTCAAATATGTATCCGCTCATGAGACAATAACC
CTGATAAATGCTTCAATAATATTGAAAAAGGAAGAGTATGAGTATTCAACATTTCCGTGTCGCCCTTATT
CCCTTTTTTGCGGCATTTTGCCTTCCTGTTTTTGCTCACCCAGAAACGCTGGTGAAAGTAAAAGATGCTG
AAGATCAGTTGGGTGCACGAGTGGGTTACATCGAACTGGATCTCAACAGCGGTAAGATCCTTGAGAGTTT
TCGCCCCGAAGAACGTTTTCCAATGATGAGCACTTTTAAAGTTCTGCTATGTGGCGCGGTATTATCCCGT
ATTGACGCCGGGCAAGAGCAACTCGGTCGCCGCATACACTATTCTCAGAATGACTTGGTTGAGTACTCAC
CAGTCACAGAAAAGCATCTTACGGATGGCATGACAGTAAGAGAATTATGCAGTGCTGCCATAACCATGAG
TGATAACACTGCGGCCAACTTACTTCTGACAACGATCGGAGGACCGAAGGAGCTAACCGCTTTTTTGCAC
AACATGGGGGATCATGTAACTCGCCTTGATCGTTGGGAACCGGAGCTGAATGAAGCCATACCAAACGACG
AGCGTGACACCACGATGCCTGTAGCAATGGCAACAACGTTGCGCAAACTATTAACTGGCGAACTACTTAC
TCTAGCTTCCCGGCAACAATTAATAGACTGGATGGAGGCGGATAAAGTTGCAGGACCACTTCTGCGCTCG
GCCCTTCCGGCTGGCTGGTTTATTGCTGATAAATCTGGAGCCGGTGAGCGTGGGTCTCGCGGTATCATTG
CAGCACTGGGGCCAGATGGTAAGCCCTCCCGTATCGTAGTTATCTACACGACGGGGAGTCAGGCAACTAT
GGATGAACGAAATAGACAGATCGCTGAGATAGGTGCCTCACTGATTAAGCATTGGTAACTGTCAGACCAA
GTTTACTCATATATACTTTAGATTGATTTAAAACTTCATTTTTAATTTAAAAGGATCTAGGTGAAGATCC
TTTTTGATAATCTCATGACCAAAATCCCTTAACGTGAGTTTTCGTTCCACTGAGCGTCAGACCCCGTAGA
AAAGATCAAAGGATCTTCTTGAGATCCTTTTTTTCTGCGCGTAATCTGCTGCTTGCAAACAAAAAAACCA
CCGCTACCAGCGGTGGTTTGTTTGCCGGATCAAGAGCTACCAACTCTTTTTCCGAAGGTAACTGGCTTCA
GCAGAGCGCAGATACCAAATACTGTTCTTCTAGTGTAGCCGTAGTTAGGCCACCACTTCAAGAACTCTGT
AGCACCGCCTACATACCTCGCTCTGCTAATCCTGTTACCAGTGGCTGCTGCCAGTGGCGATAAGTCGTGT
CTTACCGGGTTGGACTCAAGACGATAGTTACCGGATAAGGCGCAGCGGTCGGGCTGAACGGGGGGTTCGT
GCACACAGCCCAGCTTGGAGCGAACGACCTACACCGAACTGAGATACCTACAGCGTGAGCTATGAGAAAG
CGCCACGCTTCCCGAAGGGAGAAAGGCGGACAGGTATCCGGTAAGCGGCAGGGTCGGAACAGGAGAGCGC
ACGAGGGAGCTTCCAGGGGGAAACGCCTGGTATCTTTATAGTCCTGTCGGGTTTCGCCACCTCTGACTTG
AGCGTCGATTTTTGTGATGCTCGTCAGGGGGGCGGAGCCTATGGAAAAACGCCAGCAACGCGGCCTTTTT
ACGGTTCCTGGCCTTTTGCTGGCCTTTTGCTCACATGTTCTTTCCTGCGTTATCCCCTGATTCTGTGGAT
AACCGTATTACCGCCTTTGAGTGAGCTGATACCGCTCGCCGCAGCCGAACGACCGAGCGCAGCGAGTCAG
TGAGCGAGGAAGCGGAAGAGCGCCCAATACGCAAACCGCCTCTCCCCGCGCGTTGGCCGATTCATTAATG
CAGCTGGCACGACAGGTTTCCCGACTGGAAAGCGGGCAGTGAGCGCAACGCAATTAATGTGAGTTAGCTC
ACTCATTAGGCACCCCAGGCTTTACACTTTATGCTTCCGGCTCGTATGTTGTGTGGAATTGTGAGCGGAT
AACAATTTCACACAGGAAACAGCTATGACCATGATTACGCCAAGCGCGCAATTAACCCTCACTAAAGGGA
ACAAAAGCTGGAGCTGCAAGCTTAATGTAGTCTTATGCAATACTCTTGTAGTCTTGCAACATGGTAACGA
TGAGTTAGCAACATGCCTTACAAGGAGAGAAAAAGCACCGTGCATGGCGATTGGTGGAAGTAAGGTGGTA
CGATCGTGCCTTATTAGGAAGGCAACAGACGGGTCTGACATGGATTGGACGAACCACTGAATTGCCGCAT
TGCAGAGATATTGTATTTAAGTGCCTAGCTCGATACATAAACGGGTCTCTCTGGTTAGACCAGATCTGAG
CCTGGGAGCTCTCTGGCTAACTAGGGAACCCACTGCTTAAGCCTCAATAAAGCTTGCCTTGAGTGCTTCA
AGTAGTGTGTGCCCGTCTGTTGTGTGACTCTGGTAACTAGAGATCCCTCAGACCCTTTTAGTCAGTGTGG
AAAATCTCTAGCAGTGGCGCCCGAACAGGGACTTGAAAGCGAAAGGGAAACCAGAGGAGCTCTCTCGACG
CAGGACTCGGCTTGCTGAAGCGCGCACGGCAAGAGGCGAGGGGCGGCGACTGGTGAGTACGCCAAAAATT
TTGACTAGCGGAGGCTAGAAGGAGAGAGATGGGTGCGAGAGCGTCAGTATTAAGCGGGGGAGAATTAGAT
CGCGATGGGAAAAAATTCGGTTAAGGCCAGGGGGAAAGAAAAAATATAAATTAAAACATATAGTATGGGC
AAGCAGGGAGCTAGAACGATTCGCAGTTAATCCTGGCCTGTTAGAAACATCAGAAGGCTGTAGACAAATA
CTGGGACAGCTACAACCATCCCTTCAGACAGGATCAGAAGAACTTAGATCATTATATAATACAGTAGCRA
CCCTCTATTGTGTGCATCAAAGGATAGAGATAAAAGACACCAAGGAAGCTTTAGACAAGATAGAGGAAGA
GCAAAACAAAAGTAAGACCACCGCACAGCAAGCGGCCGCTGATCTTCAGACCTGGAGGAGGAGATATGAG
GGACAATTGGAGAAGTGAATTATATAAATATAAAGTAGTAAAAATTGAACCATTAGGAGTAGCACCCACC
AAGGCAAAGAGAAGAGTGGTGCAGAGAGAAAAAAGAGCAGTGGGAATAGGAGCTTTGTTCCTTGGGTTCT
TGGGAGCAGCAGGAAGCACTATGGGCGCAGCGTCAATGACGCTGACGGTACAGGCCAGACAATTATTGTC
TGGTATAGTGCAGCAGCAGAACAATTTGCTGAGGGCTATTGAGGCGCAACAGCATCTGTTGCAACTCACA
GTCTGGGGCATCAAGCAGCTCCAGGCAAGAATCCTGGCTGTGGAAAGATACCTAAAGGATCAACAGCTCC
TGGGGATTTGGGGTTGCTCTGGAAAACTCATTTGCACCACTGCTGTGCCTTGGAATGCTAGTTGGAGTAA
TAAATCTCTGGAACAGATTTGGAATCACACGACCTGGATGGAGTGGGACAGAGAAATTAACAATTACACA
AGCTTAATACACTCCTTAATTGAAGAATCGCAAAACCAGCAAGAAAAGAATGAACAAGAATTATTGGAAT
TAGATAAATGGGCAAGTTTGTGGAATTGGTTTAACATAACAAATTGGCTGTGGTATATAAAATTATTCAT
AATGATAGTAGGAGGCTTGGTAGGTTTAAGAATAGTTTTTGCTGTACTTTCTATAGTGAATAGAGTTAGG
CAGGGATATTCACCATTATCGTTTCAGACCCACCTCCCAACCCCGAGGGGACCCGACAGGCCCGAAGGAA
TAGAAGAAGAAGGTGGAGAGAGAGACAGAGACAGATCCATTCGATTAGTGAACGGATCTCGACGGTATCG
ATCACGAGACTAGTATCGAGCGGCCGCCCCCTTCACCGAGGGCCTATTTCCCATGATTCCTTCATATTTG
CATATACGATACAAGGCTGTTAGAGAGATAATTGGAATTAATTTGACTGTAAACACAAAGATATTAGTAC
AAAATACGTGACGTAGAAAGTAATAATTTCTTGGGTAGTTTGCAGTTTTAAAATTATGTTTTAAAATGGA
CTATCATATGCTTACCGTAACTTGAAAGTATTTCGATTTCTTGGCTTTATATATCTTGTGGAAAGGACGA
AACACCGGGTCTTCGAGAAGACCTGTTTTAGAGCTAGAAATAGCAAGTTAAAATAAGGCTAGTCCGTTAT
CAACTTGAAAAAGTGGCACCGAGTCGGTGCTTTTTTTAATTCTCGACCTCGAGACAAATGGCAGTATTCA
TCCACAATTTTAAAAGAAAAGGGGGGATTGGGGGGTACAGTGCAGGGGAAAGAATAGTAGACATAATAGC
AACAGACATACAAACTAAAGAATTACAAAAACAAATTACAAAAATTCAAAATTTTCGGGTTTATTACAGG
GACAGCAGAGATCCACTTTGGCCGCGGCTCGAGGCGATAAGCTTTGCAAAGATGGATAAAGTTTTAAACA
GAGAGGAATCTTTGCAGCTAATGGACCTTCTAGGTCTTGAAAGGAGTGGGAATTGGCTCCGGTGCCCGTC
AGTGGGCMGAGCGCACATCGCCCACAGTCCCCGAGAAGTTGGGGGGAGGGGTCGGCAATTGAACCGGTGC
CTAGAGAAGGTGGCGCGGGGTAAACTGGGAAAGTGATGTCGTGTACTGGCTCCGCCTTTTTCCCGAGGGT
GGGGGAGAACCGTATATAAGTGCAGTAGTCGCCGTGAACGTTCTTTTTCGCAACGGGTTTGCCGCCAGAA
CACAGGTAAGTGCCGTGTGTGGTTCCCGCGGGCCTGGCCTCTTTACGGGTTATGGCCCTTGCGTGCCTTG
AATTACTTCCACCTGGCTGCAGTACGTGATTCTTGATCCCGAGCTTCGGGTTGGAAGTGGGTGGGAGAGT
TCGAGGCCTTGCGCTTAAGGAGCCCCTTCGCCTCGTGCTTGAGTTGAGGCCTGGCCTGGGCGCTGGGGCC
GCCGCGTGCGAATCTGGTGGCACCTTCGCGCCTGTCTCGCTGCTTTCGATAAGTCTCTAGCCATTTAAAA
TTTTTGATGACCTGCTGCGACGCTTTTTTTCTGGCAAGATAGTCTTGTAAATGCGGGCCAAGATCTGCAC
ACTGGTATTTCGGTTTTTGGGGCCGCGGGCGGCGACGGGGCCCGTGCGTCCCAGCGCACATGTTCGGCGA
GGCGGGGCCTGCGAGCGCGGCCACCGAGAATCGGACGGGGGTAGTCTCAAGCTGGCCGGCCTGCTCTGGT
GCCTGGCCTCGCGCCGCCGTGTATCGCCCCGCCCTGGGCGGCAAGGCTGGCCCGGTCGGCACCAGTTGCG
TGAGCGGAAAGATGGCCGCTTCCCGGCCCTGCTGCAGGGAGCTCAAAATGGAGGACGCGGCGCTCGGGAG
AGCGGGCGGGTGAGTCACCCACACAAAGGAAAAGGGCCTTTCCGTCCTCAGCCGTCGCTTCATGTGACTC
CACGGAGTACCGGGCGCCGTCCAGGCACCTCGATTAGTTCTCGAGCTTTTGGAGTACGTCGTCTTTAGGT
TGGGGGGAGGGGTTTTATGCGATGGAGTTTCCCCACACTGAGTGGGTGGAGACTGAAGTTAGGCCAGCTT
GGCACTTGATGTAATTCTCCTTGGAATTTGCCCTTTTTGAGTTTGGATCTTGGTTCATTCTCAAGCCTCA
GACAGTGGTTCAAAGTTTTTTTCTTCCATTTCAGGTGTCGTGAGGAATTCTGCAGTCGATCGACGGTACC
GCGGGCCCGGGATCCACGGTCGCCACCATGGGCAGCGGCTTCGCCAACGAGCTGGGCCCCAGGCTGATGG
GCAAGTGCGGAGGAGGCGGGGGAGGGAAGGAGACCGCCGCCGCCAAGTTCGAGAGGCAGCACATGGACAG
CGGAGGAGGCGGGGGAGGGGGCAAACCAATTCCAAACCCACTGCTGGGACTGGATTCCACAGGCATGCTG
ATGGTGAGCAAGGGCGAGGAGGATAACATGGCCATCATCAAGGAGTTCATGCGCTTCAAGGTGCACATGG
AGGGCTCCGTGAACGGCCACGAGTTCGAGATCGAGGGCGAGGGCGAGGGCCGCCCCTACGAGGGCACCCA
GACCGCCAAGCTGAAGGTGACCAAGGGTGGCCCCCTGCCCTTCGCCTGGGACATCCTGTCCCCTCAGTTC
ATGTACGGCTCCAAGGCCTACGTGAAGCACCCCGCCGACATCCCCGACTACTTGAAGCTGTCCTTCCCCG
AGGGCTTCAAGTGGGAGCGCGTGATGAACTTCGAGGACGGCGGCGTGGTGACCGTGACCCAGGACTCCTC
CCTGCAGGACGGCGAGTTCATCTACAAGGTGAAGCTGCGCGGCACCAACTTCCCCTCCGACGGCCCCGTA
ATGCAGAAGAAGACCATGGGCTGGGAGGCCTCCTCCGAGCGGATGTACCCCGAGGACGGCGCCCTGAAGG
GCGAGATCAAGCAGAGGCTGAAGCTGAAGGACGGCGGCCACTACGACGCTGAGGTCAAGACCACCTACAA
GGCCAAGAAGCCCGTGCAGCTGCCCGGCGCCTACAACGTCAACATCAAGTTGGACATCACCTCCCACAAC
GAGGACTACACCATCGTGGAACAGTACGAACGCGCCGAGGGCCGCCACTCCACCGGCGGCATGGACGAGC
TGTACAAGAAACGGCCAGCCGAGGATATGGAGGAAGAACAAGCCTTTAAACGATCTCGATAAAGCGGCCG
CGTCGACAATCAACCTCTGGATTACAAAATTTGTGAAAGATTGACTGGTATTCTTAACTATGTTGCTCCT
TTTACGCTATGTGGATACGCTGCTTTAATGCCTTTGTATCATGCTATTGCTTCCCGTATGGCTTTCATTT
TCTCCTCCTTGTATAAATCCTGGTTGCTGTCTCTTTATGAGGAGTTGTGGCCCGTTGTCAGGCAACGTGG
CGTGGTGTGCACTGTGTTTGCTGACGCAACCCCCACTGGTTGGGGCATTGCCACCACCTGTCAGCTCCTT
TCCGGGACTTTCGCTTTCCCCCTCCCTATTGCCACGGCGGAACTCATCGCCGCCTGCCTTGCCCGCTGCT
GGACAGGGGCTCGGCTGTTGGGCACTGACAATTCCGTGGTGTTGTCGGGGAAGCTGACGTCCTTTCCATG
GCTGCTCGCCTGTGTTGCCACCTGGATTCTGCGCGGGACGTCCTTCTGCTACGTCCCTTCGGCCCTCAAT
CCAGCGGACCTTCCTTCCCGCGGCCTGCTGCCGGCTCTGCGGCCTCTTCCGCATCTTCGCCTTCGCCCTC
AGACGAGTCGGATCTCCCTTTGGGCCGCCTCCCCGCCTGGGTACCTTTAAGACCAATGACTTACAAGGCA
GCTGTAGATCTTAGCCACTTTTTAAAAGAAAAGGGGGGACTGGAAGGGCTAATTCACTCCCAACGAAGAT
AAGATCTGCTTTTTGCTTGTACTGGGTCTCTCTGGTTAGACCAGATCTGAGCCTGGGAGCTCTCTGGCTA
ACTAGGGAACCCACTGCTTAAGCCTCAATAAAGCTTGCCTTGAGTGCTTCAAGTAGTGTGTGCCCGTCTG
TTGTGTGACTCTGGTAACTAGAGATCCCTCAGACCCTTTTAGTCAGTGTGGAAAATCTCTAGCAGTAGTA
GTTCATGTCATCTTATTATTCAGTATTTATAACTTGCAAAGAAATGAATATCAGAGAGTGAGAGGAACTT
GTTTATTGCAGCTTATAATGGTTACAAATAAAGCAATAGCATCACAAATTTCACAAATAAAGCATTTTTT
TCACTGCATTCTAGTTGTGGTTTGTCCAAACTCATCAATGTATCTTATCATGTCTGGCTCTAGCTATCCC
GCCCCTAACTCCGCCCATCCCGCCCCTAACTCCGCCCAGTTCCGCCCATTCTCCGCCCCATGGCTGACTA
ATTTTTTTTATTTATGCAGAGGCCGAGGCCGCCTCGGCCTCTGAGCTATTCCAGAAGTAGTGAGGAGGCT
TTTTTGGAGGCCTAGGGACSTACCCAATTSGCCCTATAGTGAGTCGTATTACGCGCGCTCACTGGCCGTC
GTTTTACAACGTCGTGACTGGGAAAACCCTGGCGTTACCCAACTTAATCGCCTTGCAGCACATCCCCCTT
TCGCCAGCTGGCGTAATAGCGAAGAGGCCCGCACCGATCGCCCTTCCCAACAGTTGCGCAGCCTGAATGG
CGAATGGG
[124 nt withheld, positions 8479-8602]
C
[91 nt withheld, positions 8604-8694]
A
[49 nt withheld, positions 8696-8744]
CCTTTGACGTTGGAGTCCACGTTCTTT
[37 nt withheld, positions 8772-8808]
ACCCTATCT
Features (pLannotate 1.2.2; 30 found; start..end, strand, type, name):
    143..247     +  promoter       AmpR promoter: bla
    248..1108    +  CDS            AmpR: β-lactamase; bla; confers resistance to ampicillin, carbenicillin, and related antibiotics
   1279..1867    +  rep_origin     ori: high-copy-number ColE1/pMB1/pBR322/pUC origin of replication
   2050..2142    +  CDS            lacI (fragment): lac repressor; lacI; The lac repressor binds to the lac operator to inhibit transcription in E. coli. This inhibition can be relieved by adding lactose or isopropyl-β-D-thiogalactopyranoside (IPTG).
   2155..2176    +  protein_bind   CAP binding site: CAP binding activates transcription in the presence of cAMP. E. coli catabolite activator protein
   2191..2221    +  promoter       lac promoter: promoter for the E. coli lac operon
   2229..2245    +  protein_bind   lac operator: The lac repressor binds to the lac operator to inhibit transcription in E. coli. This inhibition can be relieved by adding lactose or isopropyl-β-D-thiogalactopyranoside (IPTG). lac repressor encoded by lacI
   2290..2308    +  promoter       T3 promoter: promoter for bacteriophage T3 RNA polymerase
   2336..2562    +  promoter       RSV promoter: Rous sarcoma virus enhancer/promoter
   2563..2743    +  LTR            5' LTR (truncated): truncated 5' long terminal repeat (LTR) from HIV-1
   2790..2915    +  misc_feature   HIV-1 Ψ: packaging signal of human immunodeficiency virus type 1
   2899..3262    +  CDS            HIV-1 gag (fragment): gag protein from human immunodeficiency virus 1; gag
   3408..3641    +  misc_feature   RRE: The Rev response element (RRE) of HIV-1 allows for Rev-dependent mRNA export from the nucleus to the cytoplasm.
   4018..4118    +  CDS            Rev (fragment): human immunodeficiency virus 1 (HIV-1) Rev protein; rev; enhances nuclear export of unspliced and incompletely spliced viral mRNAs
   4168..4408    +  promoter       U6 promoter: RNA polymerase III promoter for human U6 snRNA
   4435..4510    +  misc_RNA       gRNA scaffold: guide RNA scaffold for the Streptococcus pyogenes CRISPR/Cas9 system
   4558..4675    +  misc_feature   cPPT/CTS: central polypurine tract and central termination sequence of HIV-1
   4742..4808    +  CDS            small t antigen (fragment): SV40 (simian virus 40) small t antigen
   4834..5045    +  promoter       EF-1α core promoter: core promoter for human elongation factor EF-1α
   5046..5984    +  intron         EF-1α intron A: intron upstream of the start codon of human EF-1α
   6010..6035    +  misc_feature   MCS (fragment): multiple cloning site
   6231..6938    +  CDS            mCherry: mCherry is a basic (constitutively fluorescent) red fluorescent protein published in 2004, derived from Discosoma sp.. It is reported to be a very rapidly-maturing monomer with low acid sensitivity.
   7008..7596    +  misc_feature   WPRE: woodchuck hepatitis virus posttranscriptional regulatory element
   7601..7738    +  CDS            nef (fragment): NEF_HV1LA - Experimental evidence at protein level: Swiss-Prot protein existence level 1. Extracellular Nef protein targets CD4(+) T-lymphocytes for apoptosis by interacting with CXCR4 surface receptors. From Human immunodeficiency virus type 1 group M subtype B (isolate Lai) (HIV-1).
   7724..7904    +  LTR            5' LTR (truncated): truncated 5' long terminal repeat (LTR) from HIV-1
   7976..8097    +  polyA_signal   SV40 poly(A) signal: SV40 polyadenylation signal
   8137..8272    +  rep_origin     SV40 ori: SV40 origin of replication
   8293..8311    -  promoter       T7 promoter: promoter for bacteriophage T7 RNA polymerase
   8319..8474    +  CDS            lacZα (fragment): LacZα fragment of β-galactosidase; lacZ fragment
   8479..90      +  rep_origin     f1 ori (across the origin) (sequence partly withheld): f1 bacteriophage origin of replication; arrow indicates direction of (+) strand synthesis
