[The description below was written by a language model from this plasmid's Addgene catalogue record and pLannotate feature annotations shown in this document.]
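Description:
pLKO_Ollas.S.V5_mCherry-NLS is a lentiviral transfer plasmid on a pLKO backbone, about 8.8 kb in both the depositor and repository sequence records, whose annotations agree closely. It is propagated in E. coli through a high-copy ColE1/pUC-type origin with ampicillin selection (AmpR), and it also carries an f1 origin, an SV40 origin and leftover lac, T3 and T7 cloning-vector elements. The viral portion has a third-generation style layout. An RSV promoter is fused to a truncated HIV-1 5' LTR, followed by the Ψ packaging signal with a gag fragment, the RRE for Rev-dependent export of the genomic RNA, a cPPT/CTS, a WPRE to boost transcript expression, and a truncated 3' LTR followed by an SV40 poly(A) signal. No mammalian drug-resistance marker is annotated, so transduced cells would be identified through the reporter.

Two expression units lie between the LTRs. A human U6 Pol III promoter sits just upstream of an S. pyogenes Cas9 guide RNA scaffold, forming the cassette into which an sgRNA spacer is cloned. Cas9 itself is not encoded. Downstream, the EF-1α promoter with its intron A drives mCherry, which the catalogue describes as carrying an N-terminal Ollas, S and V5 epitope combination and a C-terminal nuclear localization signal. These tags and the NLS are not individually annotated in the feature tables, though unannotated sequence flanks the mCherry coding region on both sides.

The epitope combination acts as a nuclear protein barcode (nPC). Each barcode vector can be paired with a particular guide, so antibody detection of the nuclear-concentrated tags reveals which vector a cell received. The stated purpose is vector and cell tracking and spatial, in situ readout of CRISPR screens.
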