Addgene plasmid #178211: pLKO_Ollas.S.V5_mCherry-NLS
Purpose: Nuclear Protein Barcode (nPC) for vector/cell tracking. Contains U6 trRNA cassette for sgRNA cloning. Enables spatial detection of CRISPR screens.
Depositing lab: Brian Brown. Depositing organization: Icahn School of Medicine at Mount Sinai. Publication: Spatial CRISPR genomics identifies regulators of the tumor microenvironment. Dhainaut M, Rose SA, Akturk G, Wroblewska A, Nielsen SR, Park ES, Buckup M, Roudko V, Pia L, Sweeney R, Le Berichel J, Wilk CM, Bektesevic A, Lee BH, Bhardwaj N, Rahman AH, Baccarini A, Gnjatic S, Pe'er D, Merad M, Brown BD. Cell. 2022 Mar 10. pii: S0092-8674(22)00195-7. doi: 10.1016/j.cell.2022.02.015. PubMed 35290801.
Backbone
  Vector backbone: pLKO
  Backbone size w/o insert (bp): 9000
  Vector type: Lentiviral
Growth in bacteria
  Bacterial resistance: Ampicillin, 100 μg/mL
  Growth temperature: 37°C
  Growth strain: NEB Stable
  Copy number: High Copy
Gene/Insert
  Gene/Insert name: nPC Tagged mCherry-NLS
  Species: H. sapiens (human)
  Insert size (bp): 1000
  Promoter: eF1a
  Tag / fusion protein: Ollas.S.V5 (N terminal on insert); Nuclear Localization Signal (C terminal on insert)
  Cloning method: Restriction Enzyme; 5′ cloning site unknown (unknown if destroyed)
  Sequencing primers: 5′ cctttttgagtttggatcttggttcat
Terms and licenses: Academic/Nonprofit Terms; Industry Terms: Not Available to Industry
Depositor comments: Please visit https://www.biorxiv.org/content/10.1101/2021.07.13.451021v1 for bioRxiv preprint.
How to cite: pLKO_Ollas.S.V5_mCherry-NLS was a gift from Brian Brown (Addgene plasmid # 178211 ; http://n2t.net/addgene:178211 ; RRID:Addgene_178211)
