>Addgene plasmid #178211 | pLKO_Ollas.S.V5_mCherry-NLS | depositor partial sequence | sequence record 345972 | nPC Tagged mCherry
ATGGGCAGCGGCTTCGCCAACGAGCTGGGCCCCAGGCTGATGGGCAAGTGCGGAGGAGGCGGGGGAGGGA
AGGAGACCGCCGCCGCCAAGTTCGAGAGGCAGCACATGGACAGCGGAGGAGGCGGGGGAGGGGGCAAACC
AATTCCAAACCCACTGCTGGGACTGGATTCCACAGGCATGCTGATGGTGAGCAAGGGCGAGGAGGATAAC
ATGGCCATCATCAAGGAGTTCATGCGCTTCAAGGTGCACATGGAGGGCTCCGTGAACGGCCACGAGTTCG
AGATCGAGGGCGAGGGCGAGGGCCGCCCCTACGAGGGCACCCAGACCGCCAAGCTGAAGGTGACCAAGGG
TGGCCCCCTGCCCTTCGCCTGGGACATCCTGTCCCCTCAGTTCATGTACGGCTCCAAGGCCTACGTGAAG
CACCCCGCCGACATCCCCGACTACTTGAAGCTGTCCTTCCCCGAGGGCTTCAAGTGGGAGCGCGTGATGA
ACTTCGAGGACGGCGGCGTGGTGACCGTGACCCAGGACTCCTCCCTGCAGGACGGCGAGTTCATCTACAA
GGTGAAGCTGCGCGGCACCAACTTCCCCTCCGACGGCCCCGTAATGCAGAAGAAGACCATGGGCTGGGAG
GCCTCCTCCGAGCGGATGTACCCCGAGGACGGCGCCCTGAAGGGCGAGATCAAGCAGAGGCTGAAGCTGA
AGGACGGCGGCCACTACGACGCTGAGGTCAAGACCACCTACAAGGCCAAGAAGCCCGTGCAGCTGCCCGG
CGCCTACAACGTCAACATCAAGTTGGACATCACCTCCCACAACGAGGACTACACCATCGTGGAACAGTAC
GAACGCGCCGAGGGCCGCCACTCCACCGGCGGCATGGACGAGCTGTACAAGAAACGGCCAGCCGAGGATA
TGGAGGAAGAACAAGCCTTTAAACGATCTCGATAAA
